>Addgene plasmid #19323 | PcDNA3 - FmnI Iso1b | addgene partial sequence | sequence record 25095 | CMV-F 5'-CGCAAATGGGCGGTAGGCGTG-3'
NGGGGNTTTAGCAGAGCTCTCTGGCTACTAGAGAACCCACTGCTTACTGGCTTATCGAAATTAATACGAC
TCACTATAGGGAGACCCAAGCTTGGTACCGAGCTCGGATCCACTAGTAACGGCCGCCAGTGTGCTGGAAT
TCAATTTTGATCTTTTGAGCAGCTTCTCTGTTGGGGAGGGCTGGAGCGCGGAGGCATCCCTCGCAGCAGC
TGCTCCCGCTGCTGCACCTGGTCAGGCAGCCTCATTGCGGGAGAGGACTGTCAGCTGCCTGCTCTGCCTA
GCCATCATCACATGCCTCCTGACTGGAACTGACCTCAGACCAGCATCTCCACAGCATGAATAATTAGGTA
GGCATAATGGAAGGCACTCACTGCACCCTCCAGCTGCATAACCCCATTGCCGAACTCTGCTATATCAGCT
TCTATCTTCCAAAAGGGGAAGTCAGAGGATTTTCATACAAGGGCACTGTAACTCTAGACAGATCCAATAA
CGCTTTCCATAACTGCTACCAAGTCAGGGAGGGGCCAGACATCACCAGCCTCAGCCAGCAGCCAAACGAA
CATCCAGGCGACATATTTTTCAAACAGACTCCCACAAAAAACATCCTGACAGAGCTATACAAGCTCACAG
CAGAGAAGGAGAGGCTGCTGGACAGNCTGGCTAAGGNCAAAAACATCCTCGGTGTTTCAATGGGGAGCCA
GGAGGGAAAGTTGCAGGAGCTGTCAGTAATCCTTGCCACTGGGGATGAGTATTTCCAGAGTGCTGGCAAC
TGGCGCANAATGAATCCCTGTGAGCTCTCTCATTAGGAGGAGCACCNAGANAACAAAAGC
