[The description below was written by a language model from this plasmid's Addgene catalogue record.]
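Description:
PcDNA3 - FmnI Iso1b is a mammalian expression plasmid built on the pcDNA3 backbone (about 5.4 kb without insert) and carrying a roughly 4.5 kb cDNA for isoform Ib of mouse Formin-1 (Fmn1, also known as Fmn or ld, the limb deformity locus). The insert was placed into the vector as an EcoRI fragment, with EcoRI at both the 5′ and 3′ junctions. The record does not say whether these sites survived cloning, and because a single enzyme was used, insert orientation is not something the catalogue fields document. The plasmid is propagated in E. coli under ampicillin selection. Its copy number is listed as unknown.

No feature table accompanies the entry, so the regulatory elements are not itemised. The pcDNA3 backbone in general drives inserts from the strong constitutive CMV immediate-early promoter with a bovine growth hormone polyadenylation signal. It also carries an SV40-driven neomycin resistance cassette that allows G418 selection of stable mammalian transfectants, alongside a bacterial replication origin and an f1 origin. No epitope tag, fusion partner or reporter is recorded for this construct, so it appears to encode the formin isoform on its own.

The associated publication reports that Formin-1 protein associates with microtubules through a peptide domain encoded by exon 2. This suggests the plasmid was used to express this particular isoform in cultured mammalian cells to examine its subcellular localisation and cytoskeletal association, probably in comparison with other Fmn1 isoforms or variants.
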