Addgene plasmid #19323: PcDNA3 - FmnI Iso1b
Depositing lab: Philip Leder. Depositing organization: Harvard Medical School. Publication: Formin-1 protein associates with microtubules through a peptide domain encoded by exon-2. Zhou F, Leder P, Martin SS. Exp Cell Res. 2006 Apr 15. 312(7):1119-26. 10.1016/j.yexcr.2005.12.035 PubMed 16480715.
Backbone
  Vector backbone: pcDNA3
  Backbone size w/o insert (bp): 5446
  Vector type: Mammalian Expression
Growth in bacteria
  Bacterial resistance: Ampicillin, 100 μg/mL
  Growth temperature: 37°C
  Growth strain: DH5alpha
  Copy number: Unknown
Gene/Insert
  Gene/Insert name: FmnI Iso1b
  Species: M. musculus (mouse)
  Insert size (bp): 4500
  GenBank ID: NM_010230
  Entrez Gene: Fmn1 (a.k.a. RP23-248J10.1, Fmn, ld)
  Cloning method: Restriction Enzyme; 5′ cloning site EcoRI (unknown if destroyed); 3′ cloning site EcoRI (unknown if destroyed)
  Sequencing primers: 5′ n/a
Terms and licenses: Academic/Nonprofit Terms; Industry Terms: Not Available to Industry
How to cite: PcDNA3 - FmnI Iso1b was a gift from Philip Leder (Addgene plasmid # 19323 ; http://n2t.net/addgene:19323 ; RRID:Addgene_19323)
